>Addgene plasmid #172894 | pTD55 | addgene full sequence | sequence record 353626 | Addgene NGS Result
GGCGTATCACGAGGCCCTTTCGTCTCGCGCGTTTCGGTGATGACGGTGAAAACCTCTGACACATGCAGCT
CCCGGAGACGGTCACAGCTTGTCTGTAAGCGGATGCCGGGAGCAGACAAGCCCGTCAGGGCGCGTCAGCG
GGTGTTGGCGGGTGTCGGGGCTGGCTTAACTATGCGGCATCAGAGCAGATTGTACTGAGAGTGCACCATA
TGCGGTGTGAAATACCGCACAGATGCGTAAGGAGAAAATACCGCATCAGGCGCCATTCGCCATTCAGGCT
GCGCAACTGTTGGGAAGGGCGATCGGTGCGGGCCTCTTCGCTATTACGCCAGCTGGCGAAAGGGGGATGT
GCTGCAAGGCGATTAAGTTGGGTAACGCCAGGGTTTTCCCAGTCACGACGTTGTAAAACGACGGCCAGTC
GCCGGCACTAGTTACCCGAAGTATGTCAAAAAGAGGTATGCTATGAAGCAGCGTATTACAGTGACAGTTG
ACAGCGACAGCTATCAGTTGCTCAAGGCATATATGATGTCAATATCTCCGGTTCGGTAAGCACAACCATG
CAGAATGAAGCCCGTCGTCTGCGTGCCGAACGCTGGAAAGCGGAAAATCAGGAAGGGATGGCTGAGGTCG
CCCGGTTTATTGAAATGAACGGCTCTTTTGCCGACGAGAACAGGGGCTGGTGAAATGCAGTTTAAGGTTT
ACACCTATAAAAGAGAGAGCCGTTATCGTCTGTTTGTGGATGTACAGAGTGATATTATTGACACGCCCGG
GCGACGGATGGTGATCCCCCTGGCCAGTGCACGTCTGCTGTCAGATAAAGTCCCCCGTGAACTTTACCCG
GTGGTGCATATCGGGGATGAAAGCTGGCGCATGATGACCACCGATATGGCCAGTGTGCCGGTCTCCGTTA
TCGGGGAAGAAGTGGCTGATCTCAGCCACCGCGAAAATGACATCAAAAACGCCATTAACCTGATGTTCTG
GGGAATATAAATGTCAGGCTCCCTTATACACAGCCAGTCTGCAGGTCGACCTAGGGAGCATCGGGAGCCT
CAGGAGCATCGATGGTCTCCAAGGGAGAGGAGGACAACATGGCCTCCCTCCCAGCCACCCACGAGCTCCA
CATCTTCGGATCCATCAACGGAGTCGACTTCGACATGGTCGGACAAGGAACCGGAAACCCAAACGACGGA
TACGAGGAGCTCAACCTCAAGTCCACCAAGGTAAGTTTAAACATATATATACTAACTAACCCTGATTATT
TAAATTTTCAGGGAGACCTCCAATTCTCCCCATGGATCCTCGTCCCACACATCGGATACGGATTCCACCA
ATACCTCCCATACCCAGACGGAATGTCCCCATTCCAAGCCGCCATGGTCGACGGATCCGGATACCAAGTC
CACCGTACCATGCAATTCGAGGACGGAGCCTCCCTCACCGTCAACTACCGTTACACCTACGAGGGATCCC
ACATCAAGGTAAGTTTAAACAGTTCGGTACTAACTAACCATACATATTTAAATTTTCAGGGAGAGGCCCA
AGTCAAGGGAACCGGATTCCCAGCCGACGGACCAGTCATGACCAACTCCCTCACCGCCGCCGACTGGTGC
CGTTCCAAGAAGACCTACCCAAACGACAAGGTAAGTTTAAACATGATTTTACTAACTAACTAATCTGATT
TAAATTTTCAGACCATCATCTCCACCTTCAAGTGGTCCTACACCACCGGAAACGGAAAGCGTTACCGTTC
CACCGCCCGTACCACCTACACCTTCGCCAAGCCAATGGCCGCCAACTACCTCAAGAACCAACCAATGTAC
GTCTTCCGTAAGACCGAGCTCAAGCACTCCAAGACCGAGCTCAACTTCAAGGAGTGGCAAAAGGCCTTCA
CCGACGTCATGGGAATGGACGAGCTCTACAAGGAGAATCTGTACTTTCAATCCGGAAAGGTAAGTTTAAA
ATAACTTCGTATAGCATACATTATACGAAGTTATTTTCAGGGAGAGCAAAAGCTTATCTCCGAGGAGGAC
CTCTAAGGATGATCGACGCCAACGTCGTTGAATTTTCAAATTTTAAATACTGAATATTTGTTTTTTTTCC
TATTATTTATTTATTCTCTTTGTGTTTTTTTTCTTGCTTTCTAAAAAATTAATTCAATCCAAATCTAAAC
ATTTTTTTTTCTCTTTCCGTCTCCCAATTCGTATTCCGCTCCTCTCATCTGAACACAATGTGCAAGTTTA
TTTATCTTCTCGCTTTCATTTCATTAGGACGTGGGGGGAATTGGTGGAAGGGGGAAACACACAAAAGGAT
GATGGAAATGAAATAAGGACACACAATATGCAACAACATTCAATTCAGAAATATGGAGGAAGGTTTAAAA
GAAAACATAAAAATATATAGAGGAGGAAGGAAACTAGCTGCCCTCGATTGTCTATCTTCCATTCTCACCA
AGTTTCAACAACTTTATTCAGTCATTCTTCTCTGGTTCATTTCCCAACCAATCTTCCCGAATAAAGCCCA
TCTGTCCTTTCGGCCACATTCCTCACCTACATCCGTACTCCTTATCTCCCGTTCTTATCCAGTCTTTTAT
CGTCTCTGCGTCTCGCACACTGTCTCGTCGGTAATGTAAAAAAAAAACAAAAAAAACTTGAAAACTTGCG
GAAAGATTTCCTAATAAAAGGAGACGAATCCGGTAGGAAATCGACAAGTCTCTGCTTCTCGAAGACTAGG
TGAGTTACATTTCTTTGGCCGAATTATTTTGAAATCCTAAATTTGATAATTTCAGAGATGTCTGTAAAAC
TTGCGTGTTATGTGACGGCTTCGGTCACTGTCGCCACTCTTATGGTATGCTTCATGACCATGTCAACCAT
CTACTCGGAGGTTGATGGATTCAGAGAGAAGCTTGATACCGAGATGAATGTGTTCAGAGTGAGTTAAATT
ATATTTTGAATTTTAAATAATTTTTAATTTTCTAGCAATCTACCAATGGATTGTGGAAGGACATAGTTGT
CATCGGAAGATCTAGCAAGCGTGTCCGTTGTCAATATGAAGAGACCAACGCTACCCCAACTCCACATGCT
GATGGATCCCCATCTGCTCCACCAGGTCAACCACCAGCAGTTCCACCAGTCTTCAACCAGCCAAAGACTC
CAAATGGAGCCAATGGAAATGGACCAACCTGCAACTGCAATGCTGATAACAAGTGCCCAGCTGGACCATC
CGGACCAAAGGGAGTTCCAGGAGTTCCAGGACTCGACGGAGTTCCAGGACTTGACGGTGTTCCAGGAGTT
GGAGCTGATGATATCGCTCCACAACGCGAGTCTGTCGGATGCTTCACTTGCCCACAAGGACCAGTTGGAC
CACCAGGAGCTCTTGGAAGACCAGGACCACGTGGACTTCCAGGACCAAGAGGACAAAATGGAAACCCAGG
AAGAGATGGACAACCAGGACATCCAGGAGAGCAAGGATCATCCGGTCAAATCGGAAAGATCGGAGAGCCA
GGACCACCAGGAGAGAAGGGACGCGACGCCGAGCATCCAATCGGAAGACCAGGACCAAAGGGACCAAGAG
GAGATCAAGGACCAACAGGACCAGCTGGACAGAACGGTCTTCACGGACCACCAGGAGAGCCAGGAACCGT
TGGACCAGAAGGACCATCTGGAAAGCAAGGACGTCAAGGACCAGACGGAACCCAGGGAGAGACTGGACCA
GACGGAAGACCAGGAAAGGATGCCGAGTACTGCCAGTGCCCAGACAAGTCTCCACCATCAGAGGCTGTCA
ACGCCAACCGTGGATACAGAAATATCTAAATTGTTGGTGTTTTCTAATAAAATATTTGAGATTCAGTGAG
ACTTTTTTCTTGGCGGCACAATAAAGTTTCCTCTTTTTGTTGGGTCACTCAACGAACACAATACAAATAT
TTGAGCGCTCGCATTTTTCTCAACCTTTCGGGTTTAAAGCACTTCAAAATGGAATTGAAGAGAGATTGTG
AAAGTACATCAGACAGAATCACATTTTGATAGCATTCACTTCACTCAGATGCAAACTTTTCAGTGACTAT
AAAAAGTCATAAAATAATAACATTAAAAAAGCAAATAAATTAGCGAGAGAATTTTTTGACAAAAAGAAAG
AAGAGTGATAGAGAAGAAGGGAATGCTTGAAAGGATTTTGCATTTATCTTAATCACCGTCTTCGAGAAGA
CGAACCATGGCGCCAGTTTCAGAATCCAAGTTTCTAATATAGTTCATCACAATGTTGACGTTGGTCCAAC
CTCCGGCTTGCATAATCTCTGGGATGGAAACTCCAGCGCGAGCCATGTCACGGGCAGCTCCGACACGGGC
GGAATGTCCAGACCAAGCCAAGTAACGTTGTCCGGAATCATCCTTGGCTCCGTAGATGAGACGGTGGGTA
GCTTCGAAGATTCCTGAAAATTTATTTTCAGCTTATTCTTAGCTAATATGTTGTTTAAACTTACCTTCAA
GAGCTCGAGTCGAGAGTTGTGATGTTGCACTCGGGGCAGCAACTCCGTTCTTGCGAACACGACAGAACAG
GTAGTTGTTTGGATCATCGGCGACTCCGGAAACCGAAATCCAGCGCTCAACGAGCTTGGTAACTCCAAGG
GAGAGCGCTTTTTCGACTCCGGCAGTCGAGACCAGCGTTTTTGTACGTCCGATGTGGATGAGCATTCTTC
CTCCGTCTGTGCGACTAATATCCTTGACGCGAATGCGGGCAATTTCGGCGATACGGAGAAGTGTGTTGTA
AGCAATTCCGAGGAAGGCGAGGTTTCGGATGTCCTGGCAACGATCGGAATTTTCCATAAGAGAACGGACC
TGATCGAAGTCGGTTCTGAAAATTTCGTCAAGTCTTAGGATTGAATACATTAATATTTAAACTTACCTTT
CGAAGGCGAGGGCTTGCTTGGCTCTCTCTCCAGCATCAACATTTTCCTTGCGGATACGTCTCATTACGAG
AGATACGGCATTAGAATCTGATGGGCGTGGAAGTCCAGATCGGCGATGGAGCATATTGAGCTGTCCGAGA
TGTTGTTGGATCGTCTTCACCGCCAATCCACGAGCTTGGAGGTAGAGCAAGTAGTCACGAACGTCTTCTG
GCTCGGCTGGGAACCACTTGCGGTTGTTAAGCTTGCACCAGGCAGCCCAAGAACGGCACACTGAGAGAAG
CATCTTCCAGGTGTGCTCGGAGAAGGCTTGTCTGTCACGGAACATATCCATGAGGTTCTTGCGAACTTCA
TCACTTGTCGCGTCAACTGGAAGTGCTGGAAGATTTTGATGAACAGTGAGAAGATTTGACATATTTTCGA
AGTTTTTTAGATGCACTAGAACAAAGCGTGTTGGCTTCCTCTGAGCCCGCTTTCCTTATATACCCGCATT
CTGCAGCCTTACAGAATGTTCTAGAAGGTCCTAGATGCATTCGTTTGAAAATACTCCCGGTGGGTGCAAA
GAGACGCAGACGGAAAATGTATCTGGGTCTCTTTATTGTGTACACTACTTTTCCATGTACCGAATGTGAG
TCGCCCTCCTTTTGCAACAAGCAGCTCGAATGTTCTAGAAAAAGGTGGAAAATAGTATAAATACCGTTGA
AAATAAATACCGAACAACATTTGCTCTAATTGTGAAATTAGAAATCTTCAAACTATAATCATGTCACTTT
ACCACTATTTCCGTCCAGCTCAACGTTCCGTTTTTGGTGATCATTTTTGCTTTCGTCGTAAATCTACACA
CGCGTCTCTTCCGTGCGAGAGTCCAAGCCAGCAGCCAAATTCGTTGACTGAGTATTCAACGTTTATACGT
TGTCGGCAACGAGAAATAGGAAAATGCATCGGGAAATGTTCTTTTTTCGATTTTTTCCAAGGTTTTGACA
AATTTTACCACGAATTTTGCTATGTTTTCAATTAAAAAATATGTTATTCAACTGTTTCTATGAGGAAAAT
AAGGCTTTGCATGTAATTTTCTTATTCAGCATAATTTTTAATTAATTTGAATTTTCTGTCCTAACGTTTA
TTTTGTTTTCTTGGTTATGACTGATCTGAAATTAATTTTTGAATTTTAAGGTAATATGTCAGGCGGTGCC
GCAAGTTTGTACAAAAAAGCAGGCTCCATGAAAAAGCCTGAACTCACCGCGACGTCTGTCGAGAAGTTTC
TGATCGAAAAGTTCGACAGCGTCTCCGACCTGATGCAGCTCTCGGAGGGCGAAGAATCTCGTGCTTTCAG
CTTCGATGTAGGAGGGCGTGGATATGTCCTGCGGGTAAATAGCTGCGCCGATGGTTTCTACAAAGATCGT
TATGTTTATCGGCACTTTGCATCGGCCGCGCTCCCGATTCCGGAAGTGCTTGACATTGGGGAATTCAGCG
AGAGCCTGACCTATTGCATCTCCCGCCGTGCACAGGGTGTCACGTTGCAAGACCTGCCTGAAACCGAACT
GCCCGCTGTTCTGCAGCCGGTCGCGGAGGCCATGGATGCGATCGCTGCGGCCGATCTTAGCCAGACGAGC
GGGTTCGGCCCATTCGGACCGCAAGGAATCGGTCAATACACTACATGGCGTGATTTCATATGCGCGATTG
CTGATCCCCATGTGTATCACTGGCAAACTGTGATGGACGACACCGTCAGTGCGTCCGTCGCGCAGGCTCT
CGATGAGCTGATGCTTTGGGCCGAGGACTGCCCCGAAGTCCGGCACCTCGTGCACGCGGATTTCGGCTCC
AACAATGTCCTGACGGACAATGGCCGCATAACAGCGGTCATTGACTGGAGCGAGGCGATGTTCGGGGATT
CCCAATACGAGGTCGCCAACATCTTCTTCTGGAGGCCGTGGTTGGCTTGTATGGAGCAGCAGACGCGCTA
CTTCGAGCGGAGGCATCCGGAGCTTGCAGGATCGCCGCGGCTCCGGGCGTATATGCTCCGCATTGGTCTT
GACCAACTCTATCAGAGCTTGGTTGACGGCAATTTCGATGATGCAGCTTGGGCGCAGGGTCGATGCGACG
CAATCGTCCGATCCGGAGCCGGGACTGTCGGGCGTACACAAATCGCCCGCAGAAGCGCGGCCGTCTGGAC
CGATGGCTGTGTAGAAGTACTCGCCGATAGTGGAAACCGACGCCCCAGCACTCGTCCGAGGGCAAAGGAA
TAGACCCAGCTTTCTTGTACAAAGTGGGTCCAATTACTCTTCAACATCCCTACATGCTCTTTCTCCCTGT
GCTCCCACCCCCTATTTTTGTTATTATCAAAAAACTTCTCTTAATTTCTTTGTTTTTTAGCTTCTTTTAA
GTCACCTCTAACAATGAAATTGTGTAGATTCAAAAATAGAATTAATTCGTAATAAAAAGTCGAAAAAAAT
TGTGCTCCCTCCCCCCATTAATAATAATTCTATCCCAAAATCTACACAATGTTCTGTGTACACTTCTTAT
GTTTTTTACTTCTGATAAATTTTTTTGAAACATCATAGAAAAAACCGCACACAAAATACCTTATCATATG
TTACGTTTCAGTTTATGACCGCAATTTTTAATAACTTCGTATAGCATACATTATACGAAGTTATTTTCAG
GGAGCCGGATCTATGCCTAAAGATCCAGCCAAACCTCCGGCCAAGGCACAAGTTGTGGGATGGCCACCGG
TGAGATCATACCGGAAGAACGTGATGGTTTCCTGCCAAAAATCAAGCGGTGGCCCGGAGGCGGCGGCGTT
CGTGAAACTAGTTCGACCTGCAGACTGGCTGTGTATAAGGGAGCCTGACATTTATATTCCCCAGAACATC
AGGTTAATGGCGTTTTTGATGTCATTTTCGCGGTGGCTGAGATCAGCCACTTCTTCCCCGATAACGGAGA
CCGGCACACTGGCCATATCGGTGGTCATCATGCGCCAGCTTTCATCCCCGATATGCACCACCGGGTAAAG
TTCACGGGGGACTTTATCTGACAGCAGACGTGCACTGGCCAGGGGGATCACCATCCGTCGCCCGGGCGTG
TCAATAATATCACTCTGTACATCCACAAACAGACGATAACGGCTCTCTCTTTTATAGGTGTAAACCTTAA
ACTGCATTTCACCAGCCCCTGTTCTCGTCGGCAAAAGAGCCGTTCATTTCAATAAACCGGGCGACCTCAG
CCATCCCTTCCTGATTTTCCGCTTTCCAGCGTTCGGCACGCAGACGACGGGCTTCATTCTGCATGGTTGT
GCTTACCGAACCGGAGATATTGACATCATATATGCCTTGAGCAACTGATAGCTGTCGCTGTCAACTGTCA
CTGTAATACGCTGCTTCATAGCATACCTCTTTTTGACATACTTCGGGTTCCTAGGAAATCGATAACATGG
TCATAGCTGTTTCCTGTGTGAAATTGTTATCCGCTCACAATTCCACACAACATACGAGCCGGAAGCATAA
AGTGTAAAGCCTGGGGTGCCTAATGAGTGAGCTAACTCACATTAATTGCGTTGCGCTCACTGCCCGCTTT
CCAGTCGGGAAACCTGTCGTGCCAGCTGCATTAATGAATCGGCCAACGCGCGGGGAGAGGCGGTTTGCGT
ATTGGGCGCTCTTCCGCTTCCTCGCTCACTGACTCGCTGCGCTCGGTCGTTCGGCTGCGGCGAGCGGTAT
CAGCTCACTCAAAGGCGGTAATACGGTTATCCACAGAATCAGGGGATAACGCAGGAAAGAACATGTGAGC
AAAAGGCCAGCAAAAGGCCAGGAACCGTAAAAAGGCCGCGTTGCTGGCGTTTTTCCATAGGCTCCGCCCC
CCTGACGAGCATCACAAAAATCGACGCTCAAGTCAGAGGTGGCGAAACCCGACAGGACTATAAAGATACC
AGGCGTTTCCCCCTGGAAGCTCCCTCGTGCGCTCTCCTGTTCCGACCCTGCCGCTTACCGGATACCTGTC
CGCCTTTCTCCCTTCGGGAAGCGTGGCGCTTTCTCATAGCTCACGCTGTAGGTATCTCAGTTCGGTGTAG
GTCGTTCGCTCCAAGCTGGGCTGTGTGCACGAACCCCCCGTTCAGCCCGACCGCTGCGCCTTATCCGGTA
ACTATCGTCTTGAGTCCAACCCGGTAAGACACGACTTATCGCCACTGGCAGCAGCCACTGGTAACAGGAT
TAGCAGAGCGAGGTATGTAGGCGGTGCTACAGAGTTCTTGAAGTGGTGGCCTAACTACGGCTACACTAGA
AGAACAGTATTTGGTATCTGCGCTCTGCTGAAGCCAGTTACCTTCGGAAAAAGAGTTGGTAGCTCTTGAT
CCGGCAAACAAACCACCGCTGGTAGCGGTGGTTTTTTTGTTTGCAAGCAGCAGATTACGCGCAGAAAAAA
AGGATCTCAAGAAGATCCTTTGATCTTTTCTACGGGGTCTGACGCTCAGTGGAACGAAAACTCACGTTAA
GGGATTTTGGTCATGAGATTATCAAAAAGGATCTTCACCTAGATCCTTTTAAATTAAAAATGAAGTTTTA
AATCAATCTAAAGTATATATGAGTAAACTTGGTCTGACAGTTACCAATGCTTAATCAGTGAGGCACCTAT
CTCAGCGATCTGTCTATTTCGTTCATCCATAGTTGCCTGACTCCCCGTCGTGTAGATAACTACGATACGG
GAGGGCTTACCATCTGGCCCCAGTGCTGCAATGATACCGCGAGACCCACGCTCACCGGCTCCAGATTTAT
CAGCAATAAACCAGCCAGCCGGAAGGGCCGAGCGCAGAAGTGGTCCTGCAACTTTATCCGCCTCCATCCA
GTCTATTAATTGTTGCCGGGAAGCTAGAGTAAGTAGTTCGCCAGTTAATAGTTTGCGCAACGTTGTTGCC
ATTGCTACAGGCATCGTGGTGTCACGCTCGTCGTTTGGTATGGCTTCATTCAGCTCCGGTTCCCAACGAT
CAAGGCGAGTTACATGATCCCCCATGTTGTGCAAAAAAGCGGTTAGCTCCTTCGGTCCTCCGATCGTTGT
CAGAAGTAAGTTGGCCGCAGTGTTATCACTCATGGTTATGGCAGCACTGCATAATTCTCTTACTGTCATG
CCATCCGTAAGATGCTTTTCTGTGACTGGTGAGTACTCAACCAAGTCATTCTGAGAATAGTGTATGCGGC
GACCGAGTTGCTCTTGCCCGGCGTCAATACGGGATAATACCGCGCCACATAGCAGAACTTTAAAAGTGCT
CATCATTGGAAAACGTTCTTCGGGGCGAAAACTCTCAAGGATCTTACCGCTGTTGAGATCCAGTTCGATG
TAACCCACTCGTGCACCCAACTGATCTTCAGCATCTTTTACTTTCACCAGCGTTTCTGGGTGAGCAAAAA
CAGGAAGGCAAAATGCCGCAAAAAAGGGAATAAGGGCGACACGGAAATGTTGAATACTCATACTCTTCCT
TTTTCAATATTATTGAAGCATTTATCAGGGTTATTGTCTCATGAGCGGATACATATTTGAATGTATTTAG
AAAAATAAACAAATAGGGGTTCCGCGCACATTTCCCCGAAAAGTGCCACCTGACGTCTAAGAAACCATTA
TTATCATGACATTAACCTATAAAAATA
Features (pLannotate 1.2.2; 26 found; start..end, strand, type, name):
     24..59      +  CDS            rop (fragment): Rop protein, which maintains plasmids at low copy number; rop
    161..260     +  misc_feature   bom (fragment): basis of mobility region from pBR322
    266..419     -  CDS            lacZα (fragment): LacZα fragment of β-galactosidase; lacZ fragment
    522..680     +  CDS            ccdA (fragment): CCDA_ECO57 - Also known as H, letA. Experimental evidence at protein level: Swiss-Prot protein existence level 1. Antitoxin component of a type II toxin-antitoxin (TA) system which inhibits the post-segregational killing (PSK) of plasmid-free cells, also referred to as a plasmid addiction system. Binds to and blocks the activity of CcdB; will also remove bound CcdB protein from the CcdB-GyrA complex by forming a CcdA-CcdB complex, a process termed rejuvenation. Functions as a transcriptional corepressor for the ccdAB operon, repression also requires CcdB (By similarity). From Escherichia coli
    685..990     +  CDS            ccdB: CcdB, a bacterial toxin that poisons DNA gyrase; ccdB; Plasmids containing the ccdB gene cannot be propagated in standard E. coli strains.
   1062..1922    +  CDS            mNeonGreen: mNeonGreen is a basic (constitutively fluorescent) green/yellow fluorescent protein published in 2013, derived from Branchiostoma lanceolatum. It is reported to be a very rapidly-maturing monomer with moderate acid sensitivity.
   1961..1994    +  protein_bind   loxP: Cre-mediated recombination occurs in the 8-bp core sequence (GCATACAT). Cre recombinase
   2788..2934    +  CDS            sqt-1 (fragment): SQT1_CAEEL - Also known as rol-5. Protein inferred from homology: Swiss-Prot protein existence level 3. Nematode cuticles are composed largely of collagen-like proteins. The cuticle functions both as an exoskeleton and as a barrier to protect the worm from its environment. This is a collagen critical for organismal morphogenesis. Mutations in sqt-1 can lengthen, shorten, or helically twist the entire animal. From Caenorhabditis elegans.
   2967..3806    +  CDS            sqt-1 (fragment): SQT1_CAEEL - Also known as rol-5. Protein inferred from homology: Swiss-Prot protein existence level 3. Nematode cuticles are composed largely of collagen-like proteins. The cuticle functions both as an exoskeleton and as a barrier to protect the worm from its environment. This is a collagen critical for organismal morphogenesis. Mutations in sqt-1 can lengthen, shorten, or helically twist the entire animal. From Caenorhabditis elegans.
   3850..4173    -  terminator     tbb-2 terminator: tbb-2; transcription terminator for the C. elegans tubulin beta-2 gene
   4182..5312    -  CDS            cre: RECR_BPP1 - Experimental evidence at protein level: Swiss-Prot protein existence level 1. Catalyzes site-specific recombination between two 34-base- pair LOXP sites. Its role is to maintain the phage genome as a monomeric unit-copy plasmid in the lysogenic state. From Escherichia phage P1 (Bacteriophage P1).
   5661..5711    +  CDS            hsp-16.1 (fragment): HSP11_CAEEL - Also known as hsp16-1b. Experimental evidence at transcript level: Swiss-Prot protein existence level 2. From Caenorhabditis elegans.
   6092..6112    +  protein_bind   attB1: mutant version of attB; core recombination site for the Gateway® BP reaction BP Clonase™
   6118..7143    +  CDS            HygR: aminoglycoside phosphotransferase from E. coli; aph(4)-Ia; confers resistance to hygromycin
   7147..7167    -  protein_bind   attB2: mutant version of attB; core recombination site for the Gateway® BP reaction BP Clonase™
   7521..7554    +  protein_bind   loxP: Cre-mediated recombination occurs in the 8-bp core sequence (GCATACAT). Cre recombinase
   7576..7706    +  CDS            mini-AID (fragment): minimal degron from the auxin-responsive IAA17 protein of Arabidopsis thaliana (Kubota et al., 2013) acts as an auxin-inducible degron (AID) in the presence of TIR1
   7752..8057    -  CDS            ccdB: CcdB, a bacterial toxin that poisons DNA gyrase; ccdB; Plasmids containing the ccdB gene cannot be propagated in standard E. coli strains.
   8062..8220    -  CDS            ccdA (fragment): CCDA_ECO57 - Also known as H, letA. Experimental evidence at protein level: Swiss-Prot protein existence level 1. Antitoxin component of a type II toxin-antitoxin (TA) system which inhibits the post-segregational killing (PSK) of plasmid-free cells, also referred to as a plasmid addiction system. Binds to and blocks the activity of CcdB; will also remove bound CcdB protein from the CcdB-GyrA complex by forming a CcdA-CcdB complex, a process termed rejuvenation. Functions as a transcriptional corepressor for the ccdAB operon, repression also requires CcdB (By similarity). From Escherichia coli
   8354..8370    -  protein_bind   lac operator: The lac repressor binds to the lac operator to inhibit transcription in E. coli. This inhibition can be relieved by adding lactose or isopropyl-β-D-thiogalactopyranoside (IPTG). lac repressor encoded by lacI
   8378..8408    -  promoter       lac promoter: promoter for the E. coli lac operon
   8423..8444    -  protein_bind   CAP binding site: CAP binding activates transcription in the presence of cAMP. E. coli catabolite activator protein
   8457..8549    -  CDS            lacI (fragment): lac repressor; lacI; The lac repressor binds to the lac operator to inhibit transcription in E. coli. This inhibition can be relieved by adding lactose or isopropyl-β-D-thiogalactopyranoside (IPTG).
   8732..9320    -  rep_origin     ori: high-copy-number ColE1/pMB1/pBR322/pUC origin of replication
   9491..10351   -  CDS            AmpR: β-lactamase; bla; confers resistance to ampicillin, carbenicillin, and related antibiotics
  10352..10456   -  promoter       AmpR promoter: bla
