[The description below was written by a language model from this plasmid's Addgene catalogue record and pLannotate feature annotations shown in this document.]
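Description:
pTD55 is a CRISPR homology-directed repair template vector built on the pDD268 backbone, intended for tagging endogenous genes with a fluorescent protein plus an auxin-inducible degron. The worm-derived regulatory and marker elements it carries indicate use in Caenorhabditis elegans. It replicates in E. coli from a high-copy ColE1/pUC-type origin and is selected with ampicillin via the AmpR gene. Because it carries two intact ccdB toxin cassettes, it must be propagated in a ccdB-tolerant strain.

The two ccdB cassettes, each with a partial ccdA, flank the payload in opposite orientations and act as negative-selection placeholders. Replacing them with 5' and 3' homology arms, for example by Gibson assembly, allows growth in standard E. coli, so correctly assembled clones are enriched. Between these sites lies mNeonGreen (from Branchiostoma lanceolatum), followed by a loxP-flanked self-excising cassette (SEC) and then a mini-AID degron fragment from Arabidopsis IAA17, the arrangement the depositor summarises as mNG^SEC^AID*.

The SEC contains sqt-1 collagen sequence, which likely serves as a visible morphological marker, and a hygromycin resistance gene for drug selection of edited animals. It also holds a Cre recombinase gene with a tbb-2 terminator, positioned next to hsp-16.1 sequence, which suggests heat-shock-inducible expression. Inducing Cre recombines the two loxP sites and removes the markers, which should leave mNeonGreen joined to the degron at the targeted locus. The tagged protein can then be visualised and, in the presence of TIR1 and auxin, conditionally depleted. The record does not name a specific target gene, since the homology arms are supplied by the user.
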