Addgene plasmid #172894: pTD55
Purpose: mNG^SEC^AID* vector with ccdB markers for cloning homology arms
Depositing lab: David Reiner. Depositing organization: Texas A&M Health Science Center. Publication: The Rheb-TORC1 signaling axis functions as a developmental checkpoint. Duong T, Rasmussen NR, Ballato E, Mote FS, Reiner DJ. Development. 2020 Mar 2;147(5). pii: dev.181727. doi: 10.1242/dev.181727. PubMed 32041790.
Backbone
  Vector backbone: pDD268
  Vector type: CRISPR
Growth in bacteria
  Bacterial resistance: Ampicillin, 100 μg/mL
  Growth temperature: 30°C
  Growth strain: ccdB Survival
  Copy number: High Copy
Gene/Insert
  Gene/Insert name: mNeongreen
  Species: Branchiostoma lanceolatum
  Cloning method: Gibson Cloning
Terms and licenses: Academic/Nonprofit Terms; Industry Terms: Not Available to Industry
Depositor comments: mNG^SEC^Degron
How to cite: pTD55 was a gift from David Reiner (Addgene plasmid # 172894 ; http://n2t.net/addgene:172894 ; RRID:Addgene_172894)
